Addgene plasmid #182181: p{3P3-mTurquoise::FRT-RC,attB}
Purpose: fluorescent reporter gene with yeast recombination site within intron
Depositing lab: David Stern. Depositing organization: HHMI, Janelia Research Campus. Publication: Transgenic tools for targeted chromosome rearrangements allow construction of balancer chromosomes in non-melanogaster Drosophila species. Stern DL. G3 (Bethesda). 2022 Feb 10. pii: 6526388. doi: 10.1093/g3journal/jkac030. PubMed 35143616.
Backbone
  Vector backbone: pBluescript II KS
  Vector type: Insect Expression
Growth in bacteria
  Bacterial resistance: Ampicillin, 100 μg/mL
  Growth temperature: 37°C
  Growth strain: DH5alpha
  Copy number: High Copy
Gene/Insert
  Gene/Insert name: mTurquoise
  Species: Other
  Cloning method: Gateway Cloning
Terms and licenses: Academic/Nonprofit Terms; Industry Terms: Not Available to Industry
Depositor comments: Please visit https://www.biorxiv.org/content/10.1101/2021.11.18.469106v1.full for bioRxiv preprint.
How to cite: p{3P3-mTurquoise::FRT-RC,attB} was a gift from David Stern (Addgene plasmid # 182181 ; http://n2t.net/addgene:182181 ; RRID:Addgene_182181)
