[The description below was written by a language model from this plasmid's Addgene catalogue record and pLannotate feature annotations shown in this document.]
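Description:
p{3P3-mTurquoise::FRT-RC,attB} is a Drosophila transgenesis plasmid built on pBluescript II KS and catalogued as an insect expression vector. It is maintained in E. coli through the high-copy ColE1/pUC origin and selected with ampicillin via the β-lactamase gene. It also keeps the usual pBluescript elements: an f1 origin, lacZα and lac promoter/operator remnants, and flanking T7 and T3 promoters.

The payload is a cyan fluorescent reporter gene split by an intron. The name indicates 3xP3 control, an artificial Pax6-responsive element commonly used to mark eyes in insects. The feature table does not annotate the 3xP3 sites themselves, only a fragment of the Drosophila hsp70 promoter upstream of the coding sequence, which presumably serves as the basal promoter. The mTurquoise reading frame is annotated in two pieces. The short downstream piece is labelled as Sapphire, most likely because of homology among Aequorea-derived proteins. Between the two pieces lie fragments matching the white gene, which appear to supply the intron. Within this intron sits a minimal FRT site on the reverse strand ("RC" in the name), flanked by Gateway attB1 and attB2 sites left from the cloning. This arrangement puts a target for yeast FLP recombinase inside the reporter without disrupting its expression, since the intron is spliced out. A φC31 attB site allows integrase-mediated insertion into genomic attP landing sites, and a partial loxP site lies next to it.

The associated publication describes tools for targeted chromosome rearrangements and for building balancer chromosomes in non-melanogaster Drosophila species. In that context, FLP recombination between FRT sites in such reporters would be expected to alter the fluorescent markers, although the record does not describe the exact scheme.
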