Features (pLannotate 1.2.2; 23 found; start..end, strand, type, name):
    135..995     -  CDS            AmpR: β-lactamase; bla; confers resistance to ampicillin, carbenicillin, and related antibiotics
    996..1100    -  promoter       AmpR promoter: bla
   1127..1555    +  rep_origin     f1 ori (sequence partly withheld): f1 bacteriophage origin of replication; arrow indicates direction of (+) strand synthesis
   1586..1741    -  CDS            lacZα (fragment): LacZα fragment of β-galactosidase; lacZ fragment
   1749..1767    +  promoter       T7 promoter: promoter for bacteriophage T7 RNA polymerase
   1776..1793    +  misc_feature   MCS (fragment): pBluescript multiple cloning site
   1906..2028    +  promoter       hsp70 promoter (fragment): Drosophila melanogaster hsp70Bb promoter
   2072..2704    +  CDS            mTurquoise (fragment): mTurquoise is a basic (constitutively fluorescent) cyan fluorescent protein published in 2010, derived from Aequorea victoria. It has low acid sensitivity.
   2705..2816    +  CDS            mini-white (fragment): Drosophila white gene eye color pigment; white; This is a modified version of the white gene lacking part of the first intron.
   2828..2852    +  protein_bind   attB2: mutant version of attB; recombination site for the Gateway® BP reaction BP Clonase™
   2869..2902    -  protein_bind   FRT (minimal): supports FLP-mediated excision but not integration (Turan and Bode, 2011) FLP recombinase from the Saccharomyces cerevisiae 2μ plasmid
   2923..2947    -  protein_bind   attB1: mutant version of attB; recombination site for the Gateway® BP reaction BP Clonase™
   2975..3259    +  CDS            mini-white (fragment): Drosophila white gene eye color pigment; white; This is a modified version of the white gene lacking part of the first intron.
   3248..3343    +  CDS            Sapphire (fragment): Sapphire is a basic (constitutively fluorescent) long stokes shift fluorescent protein published in 1998, derived from Aequorea victoria. It is reported to be a rapidly-maturing weak dimer with low acid sensitivity.
   4193..4224    -  protein_bind   loxP (fragment): Cre-mediated recombination occurs in the 8-bp core sequence (GCATACAT). Cre recombinase
   4225..4245    +  misc_feature   MCS (fragment): pBluescript multiple cloning site
   4267..4336    +  protein_bind   attB: attB site for the φC31 integrase (Groth et al., 2000) phage φC31 integrase
   4555..4573    -  promoter       T3 promoter: promoter for bacteriophage T3 RNA polymerase
   4618..4634    -  protein_bind   lac operator: The lac repressor binds to the lac operator to inhibit transcription in E. coli. This inhibition can be relieved by adding lactose or isopropyl-β-D-thiogalactopyranoside (IPTG). lac repressor encoded by lacI
   4642..4672    -  promoter       lac promoter: promoter for the E. coli lac operon
   4687..4708    -  protein_bind   CAP binding site: CAP binding activates transcription in the presence of cAMP. E. coli catabolite activator protein
   4721..4813    -  CDS            lacI (fragment): lac repressor; lacI; The lac repressor binds to the lac operator to inhibit transcription in E. coli. This inhibition can be relieved by adding lactose or isopropyl-β-D-thiogalactopyranoside (IPTG).
   4996..5584    -  rep_origin     ori: high-copy-number ColE1/pMB1/pBR322/pUC origin of replication
>Addgene plasmid #182181 | p{3P3-mTurquoise::FRT-RC,attB} | addgene full sequence | sequence record 357758 | Addgene NGS Result
CAGTGGAACGAAAACTCACGTTAAGGGATTTTGGTCATGAGATTATCAAAAAGGATCTTCACCTAGATCC
TTTTAAATTAAAAATGAAGTTTTAAATCAATCTAAAGTATATATGAGTAAACTTGGTCTGACAGTTACCA
ATGCTTAATCAGTGAGGCACCTATCTCAGCGATCTGTCTATTTCGTTCATCCATAGTTGCCTGACTCCCC
GTCGTGTAGATAACTACGATACGGGAGGGCTTACCATCTGGCCCCAGTGCTGCAATGATACCGCGAGACC
CACGCTCACCGGCTCCAGATTTATCAGCAATAAACCAGCCAGCCGGAAGGGCCGAGCGCAGAAGTGGTCC
TGCAACTTTATCCGCCTCCATCCAGTCTATTAATTGTTGCCGGGAAGCTAGAGTAAGTAGTTCGCCAGTT
AATAGTTTGCGCAACGTTGTTGCCATTGCTACAGGCATCGTGGTGTCACGCTCGTCGTTTGGTATGGCTT
CATTCAGCTCCGGTTCCCAACGATCAAGGCGAGTTACATGATCCCCCATGTTGTGCAAAAAAGCGGTTAG
CTCCTTCGGTCCTCCGATCGTTGTCAGAAGTAAGTTGGCCGCAGTGTTATCACTCATGGTTATGGCAGCA
CTGCATAATTCTCTTACTGTCATGCCATCCGTAAGATGCTTTTCTGTGACTGGTGAGTACTCAACCAAGT
CATTCTGAGAATAGTGTATGCGGCGACCGAGTTGCTCTTGCCCGGCGTCAATACGGGATAATACCGCGCC
ACATAGCAGAACTTTAAAAGTGCTCATCATTGGAAAACGTTCTTCGGGGCGAAAACTCTCAAGGATCTTA
CCGCTGTTGAGATCCAGTTCGATGTAACCCACTCGTGCACCCAACTGATCTTCAGCATCTTTTACTTTCA
CCAGCGTTTCTGGGTGAGCAAAAACAGGAAGGCAAAATGCCGCAAAAAAGGGAATAAGGGCGACACGGAA
ATGTTGAATACTCATACTCTTCCTTTTTCAATATTATTGAAGCATTTATCAGGGTTATTGTCTCATGAGC
GGATACATATTTGAATGTATTTAGAAAAATAAACAAATAGGGGTTCCGCGCACATTTCCCCGAAAAGTGC
CACCTG
[124 nt withheld, positions 1127-1250]
C
[91 nt withheld, positions 1252-1342]
A
[49 nt withheld, positions 1344-1392]
CCTTTGACGTTGGAGTCCACGTTCTTT
[37 nt withheld, positions 1420-1456]
ACCCTATCTCGGTCTATTCTTTTGATTTATAAGGGATTTTGCCGATTTCGGCCTATTGGTTAAAAAATGA
GCTGATTTAACAAAAATTTAACGCGAATTTTAACAAAATATTAACGCTTACAATTTCCATTCGCCATTCA
GGCTGCGCAACTGTTGGGAAGGGCGATCGGTGCGGGCCTCTTCGCTATTACGCCAGCTGGCGAAAGGGGG
ATGTGCTGCAAGGCGATTAAGTTGGGTAACGCCAGGGTTTTCCCAGTCACGACGTTGTAAAACGACGGCC
AGTGAGCGCGCGTAATACGACTCACTATAGGGCGAATTGGAGCTCCACCGCGGTGGCCATATGCAATGGT
TAATTCGAGCTCGCCCGGGGATCTAATTCAATTAGAGACTAATTCAATTAGAGCTAATTCAATTAGGATC
CAAGCTTATCGATTTCGAACCCTCGACCGCCGGAGTATAAATAGAGGCGCTTCGTCTACGGAGCGACAAT
TCAATTCAAACAAGCAAAGTGAACACGTCGCTAAGCGAAAGCTAAGCAAATAAACAAGCGCAGCTGAACA
AGCTAAACAATCGGGGTACCGCTAGAGTCGACGGTACGATCCACCGGTCGCCACCATGGTGTCCAAGGGA
GAGGAGCTGTTCACCGGAGTCGTGCCAATCCTCGTCGAGCTGGATGGTGACGTGAACGGCCATAAGTTCT
CCGTGTCCGGTGAGGGCGAAGGTGACGCCACCTACGGAAAGCTGACCCTGAAGTTCATCTGCACCACCGG
TAAGCTGCCCGTCCCCTGGCCCACCCTGGTCACCACCCTGTCCTGGGGAGTGCAGTGCTTCGCTCGCTAC
CCCGACCACATGAAGCAGCACGACTTCTTCAAGTCCGCCATGCCAGAAGGATACGTTCAGGAGCGCACCA
TCTTCTTCAAGGACGATGGCAACTACAAGACCCGCGCCGAGGTGAAGTTCGAGGGCGATACCCTGGTCAA
CCGTATCGAGCTGAAGGGCATCGACTTCAAGGAGGACGGCAACATCTTGGGTCACAAGCTGGAGTACAAC
TACATTAGCGACAACGTGTACATCACCGCTGATAAGCAGAAGAACGGCATCAAGGCTAACTTCAAGATCC
GTCACAACATCGAGGATGGCGGCGTCCAGCTGGCTGATCACTACCAGCAGAACACCCCCATTGGTGATGG
TCCCGTGCTGCTGCCCGATAATCACTACCTGTCCACCCAGTCCAAGCTCTCCAAGGACGTGAGTAGTACA
TGTGCATACATCTTAAGTTCACTTGATCTATAGGAACTGCGATTGCAACATCAAATTGTCTGCGGCGTGA
GAACTGCGACCCACAAAAATCCCAAACCGCGGCCGTTTATCACCACTTTGTACAAGAAAGCTGGGTCGGC
GCGCCCACCCTTGAAGTTCCTATACTTTCTAGAGAATAGGAACTTCGGTGAAGGGGGCGGCCGCGGAGCC
TGCTTTTTTGTACAAACTTGTGATAAACGAATTCTTGAAGACGAAAGGGCACAAACAAATAGTGACACGA
AACAGATTATTCTGGTAGCTGTTCTCGCTATATAAGACAATTTTTGAGATCATATCATGATCAAGACATC
TAAAGGCATTCATTTTCGACTATATTCTTTTTTACAAAAAATATAACAACCAGATATTTTAAGCTGATCC
TAGATGCACAAAAAATAAATAAAAGTATAAACCTACTTCGTAGGATACTTCGGGGTACTTTTTGTTCGGG
GTTAGATGAGCATAACGCTTGTAGTTGATATTTGAGATCCCCTATCATTGCAGCCAAACGAGAAGCGTGA
TCACATGGTCCTCCTCGAGTTCGTGACCGCCGCCGGCATCACCCTGGGCATGGACGAGCTGTACAAGTAA
GTATAGTGCCTTGACCGAGCTCGCCCACTAAGCGTCGCGCCACTTCAACGCTCGATGGGAGCGTCATTGG
TGGGCGGGGTAACCGTCGAAATCAGTGTTTACGCTTCCAATCGCAACAAAAAATTCACTGCAACACTGAA
AAGCATACGAAAACGATGAAGATTGTACGAGAAACCATAAAGTATTTTATCCACAAAGACACGTATAGCA
GAAAAGCCAAGTTAACTCGGCGATAAGTTGTGTACACAAGAATAAAATCGGCCAGATTCAGTGTTGTCAG
AAATAAGAAAACCCCACTATGTTTTTCTTTGCCTTTTCTTTCTCCCAGCGATCATTCATTTCGTGGTGAA
AGAACGGGGTCATTGCACGGAGTTTCGACTGCGGGAAAGCAGAGCTGCCGTTCACTTCGTCTATAATTAG
CGCTTTCTATTTTCCCCGATTCGGGCCGCTGCTGCGCTTTTCCGCCTGCTGTTTGTGGCAAGTGTAGCAG
CAGGCTGTGCACGCAGTGTGGCATGCACTTGGCTTTCCACCGTTGGTATCGATTCTCTGGGACGATGAGT
CATTCCTTTCGGGGCCACAGCATAATCGTTGCCAGCTCACCGAAATGGTGACTTCATTTCTTAACTGCCG
TCAAGCATGCGATTGTACATACATACATATTTATATATGTACATATTTATGTGACTATGGTAGGTCGATA
TAATAGCAATCAACGCAAGCAAATGTGTCAGTCCTGCTTACAGGAACGATTCTATTTAGTAATTTTCGTT
GTATAAAGTAATTATGTATGTATGTAAGCCCCATAAATCTGAAACAATTAGGCAAAACCATGCGAAGCTC
TCTAGTATAACTTCGTATAATGTATGCTATACGAAGTTCTCGAGGGGGGGCCCGGTACCGTCGACGATGT
AGGTCACGGTCTCGAAGCCGCGGTGCGGGTGCCAGGGCGTGCCCTTGGGCTCCCCGGGCGCGTACTCCAC
CTCACCCATCTGGTCCATCATGATGAACGGGTCGAGGTGGCGGTAGTTGATCCCGGCGAACGCGCGGCGC
GCCGGGAAGCCCTCGCCCTCGAAACCGCTGGGCGCGGTGGTCACGGTGAGCACGGGACGTGCGACGGCGT
CGGCGGGTGCGGATACGCGGGGCAGCGTCAGCGGGTTCTCGACGGTCACGGCGGGCATGTCGACACTAGT
GGTACCCAGCTTTTGTTCCCTTTAGTGAGGGTTAATTGCGCGCTTGGCGTAATCATGGTCATAGCTGTTT
CCTGTGTGAAATTGTTATCCGCTCACAATTCCACACAACATACGAGCCGGAAGCATAAAGTGTAAAGCCT
GGGGTGCCTAATGAGTGAGCTAACTCACATTAATTGCGTTGCGCTCACTGCCCGCTTTCCAGTCGGGAAA
CCTGTCGTGCCAGCTGCATTAATGAATCGGCCAACGCGCGGGGAGAGGCGGTTTGCGTATTGGGCGCTCT
TCCGCTTCCTCGCTCACTGACTCGCTGCGCTCGGTCGTTCGGCTGCGGCGAGCGGTATCAGCTCACTCAA
AGGCGGTAATACGGTTATCCACAGAATCAGGGGATAACGCAGGAAAGAACATGTGAGCAAAAGGCCAGCA
AAAGGCCAGGAACCGTAAAAAGGCCGCGTTGCTGGCGTTTTTCCATAGGCTCCGCCCCCCTGACGAGCAT
CACAAAAATCGACGCTCAAGTCAGAGGTGGCGAAACCCGACAGGACTATAAAGATACCAGGCGTTTCCCC
CTGGAAGCTCCCTCGTGCGCTCTCCTGTTCCGACCCTGCCGCTTACCGGATACCTGTCCGCCTTTCTCCC
TTCGGGAAGCGTGGCGCTTTCTCATAGCTCACGCTGTAGGTATCTCAGTTCGGTGTAGGTCGTTCGCTCC
AAGCTGGGCTGTGTGCACGAACCCCCCGTTCAGCCCGACCGCTGCGCCTTATCCGGTAACTATCGTCTTG
AGTCCAACCCGGTAAGACACGACTTATCGCCACTGGCAGCAGCCACTGGTAACAGGATTAGCAGAGCGAG
GTATGTAGGCGGTGCTACAGAGTTCTTGAAGTGGTGGCCTAACTACGGCTACACTAGAAGAACAGTATTT
GGTATCTGCGCTCTGCTGAAGCCAGTTACCTTCGGAAAAAGAGTTGGTAGCTCTTGATCCGGCAAACAAA
CCACCGCTGGTAGCGGTGGTTTTTTTGTTTGCAAGCAGCAGATTACGCGCAGAAAAAAAGGATCTCAAGA
AGATCCTTTGATCTTTTCTACGGGGTCTGACGCT
